>Addgene plasmid #64205 | pBa-tdTomato-flag-BicD2 594-FKBP | addgene partial sequence | sequence record 116289 | mBicD2-R 5'-tctcttttagctcctgggcc-3'
TGGTGAGGACGTTGCGCAGCTGTTTCAGCTCTGTCTGCAGCTCCAGCACCTTCCGCACGTAGTACTGCTC
CTTGGAGGCCGACTCCTGGATCAGGCTCTCCTCCCGGCTCTCACCATCAGCAGCCACCTTCTTGTGGTTT
GTATGTGCCTGGCCAAATGCCTCTTTGAGCTGCTCCATCTCGCTGCGGATGGCCTCATAGTCCACCTCGA
GCTCCTCGAACTGCAGCTTGAGCTGGTGCTTCTCCTCCAGCACCGCCAGTCCATACTCGGCCGCCTGGAT
CTTCTCACGCGTGGTCTCGGCCAGCTCGTGGGACAGCCGCTTCACCTCGGCGCGCAGCCACTCCGGCTGC
GCCTCCATCACCAGACGCGCATACTCCTCCTCCTCCGACGGCGCGGAATGAGATTTGTCATCGTCATCCT
TGTAATCCATGATATCCATGTACAGCTCGTCCATGCCGTACAGGAACAGGTGGTGGCGGCCCTCGGAGCG
CTCGTACTGTTCCACGATGGTGTAGTCCTCGTTGTGGGAGGTGATGTCCAGCTTGGTGTCCACGTAGTAG
TAGCCGGGCAGTTGCACGGGCTTCTTGGCCATGTAGATGGTCTTGAACTCCACCAGGTAGCGGCCGCCGT
CCTTCAGCTTCAGGGCCTGGTGGATCT
