[The description below was written by a language model from this plasmid's Addgene catalogue record.]
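Description:
pBa-tdTomato-flag-BicD2 594-FKBP is a mammalian expression plasmid of about 9.6 kb, built on the pBa-tdTomato-FKBP backbone, in which transcription is driven by the chicken beta-actin promoter. It is maintained in bacteria as a high-copy plasmid under ampicillin selection. The record does not name the origin of replication or any mammalian selection marker. The depositors note that the pBa backbone is prone to recombination, which is why recombination-limiting or standard slow-growing cloning strains are recommended and why recombination-based cloning is discouraged.

The payload is a roughly 1.8 kb fragment of mouse Bicaudal D2 (Bicd2) encoding residues 1-594 without the initiating methionine, inserted between BsrGI and RsrII sites that both remain intact. The fragment sits in frame between backbone-encoded elements, giving a single fusion protein that reads tdTomato, FLAG, BicD2(1-594), FKBP. The tandem-dimer Tomato gives red fluorescence for live imaging, the FLAG epitope allows antibody detection, and the C-terminal FKBP domain is a standard handle for chemically induced dimerization, in which a rapamycin-type ligand bridges FKBP to an FRB-tagged partner.

The N-terminal portion of BicD2 is generally known as a dynein-recruiting adaptor fragment, so a construct of this design lets a motor-engaging module be linked on demand to a chosen FRB-tagged protein or organelle. This fits the associated study, which describes an assay for binding preferences among Rabs, kinesins and endosomal subpopulations. However, the record does not spell out the exact partner constructs or the cell type used.
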