Addgene plasmid #64205: pBa-tdTomato-flag-BicD2 594-FKBP
Purpose: Bicaudal D protein aa1-594 (excluding start Met) with N-terminal tandem dimer Tomato and flag tags and C-terminal FKBP
Depositing lab: Gary Banker & Marvin Bentley. Publication: A novel assay reveals preferential binding between Rabs, kinesins, and specific endosomal subpopulations. Bentley M, Decker H, Luisi J, Banker G. J Cell Biol. 2015 Feb 2;208(3):273-281. Epub 2015 Jan 26. 10.1083/jcb.201408056 PubMed 25624392.
Backbone
  Vector backbone: pBa-tdTomato-FKBP
  Backbone size w/o insert (bp): 7752
  Total vector size (bp): 9582
  Vector type: Mammalian Expression
Growth in bacteria
  Bacterial resistance: Ampicillin, 100 μg/mL
  Growth temperature: 37°C
  Growth strain: Stbl3
  Copy number: High Copy
Gene/Insert
  Gene/Insert name: Bicaudal D protein (alt names: BicD2; flag-BicD2)
  Species: M. musculus (mouse)
  Insert size (bp): 1830
  Mutation: no start methionine, aa1-594
  GenBank ID: AJ250106
  Entrez Gene: Bicd2
  Promoter: chicken Beta Actin
  Tag / fusion protein: tdTomato (N terminal on backbone); flag (N terminal on insert); FKBP (C terminal on backbone)
  Cloning method: Restriction Enzyme; 5′ cloning site BsrGI (not destroyed); 3′ cloning site RsrII (not destroyed)
  Sequencing primers: 5′ TTCGGCTTCTGGCGTGTGAC; 3′ GATGAGTTTGGACAAACCAC
Resource information
  A portion of this plasmid was derived from a plasmid made by: bicaudal D2 mouse from ATCC
Terms and licenses: Academic/Nonprofit Terms; Industry Terms: Not Available to Industry
Depositor comments: pBa vector is susceptable to recombination and should not be grown in fast growing bacteria or cloned using recombination. XL 10-Gold, Stbl3, OmniMax2, DH5alpha, and XL 1-Blue are suitable growth strains.
How to cite: pBa-tdTomato-flag-BicD2 594-FKBP was a gift from Gary Banker & Marvin Bentley (Addgene plasmid # 64205 ; http://n2t.net/addgene:64205 ; RRID:Addgene_64205)
