LOCUS       Exported 9582 bp ds-DNA circular SYN 12-MAY-2021
DEFINITION  Bicaudal D protein aa1-594 (excluding start Met) with N-terminal
            tandem dimer Tomato and flag tags and C-terminal FKBP.
ACCESSION   .
VERSION     .
KEYWORDS    pBa-tdTomato-flag-BicD2 594-FKBP
SOURCE      synthetic DNA construct
  ORGANISM  synthetic DNA construct
REFERENCE   1 (bases 1 to 9582)
  AUTHORS   Bentley M, Decker H, Luisi J, Banker G
  TITLE     A novel assay reveals preferential binding between Rabs, kinesins,
            and specific endosomal subpopulations.
  JOURNAL   J Cell Biol. 2015 Feb 2;208(3):273-281. Epub 2015 Jan 26.
  PUBMED    25624392
REFERENCE   2 (bases 1 to 9582)
  AUTHORS   .
  TITLE     Direct Submission
  JOURNAL   Exported May 12, 2021 from SnapGene Server 1.1.58
            http://www.snapgene.com
FEATURES             Location/Qualifiers
     source          1..9582
                     /organism="synthetic DNA construct"
                     /mol_type="other DNA"
     promoter        1..276
                     /label=chicken beta-actin promoter
     primer_bind     1209..1231
                     /label=pCAGGS-5
                     /note="Chimeric intron in CAG promoter, forward primer"
     CDS             1299..2723
                     /codon_start=1
                     /product="tandem dimeric (pseudo-monomeric) derivative of
                     DsRed (Shaner et al., 2004)"
                     /label=tdTomato
                     /note="mammalian codon-optimized"
                     /translation="MVSKGEEVIKEFMRFKVRMEGSMNGHEFEIEGEGEGRPYEGTQTA
                     KLKVTKGGPLPFAWDILSPQFMYGSKAYVKHPADIPDYKKLSFPEGFKWERVMNFEDGG
                     LVTVTQDSSLQDGTLIYKVKMRGTNFPPDGPVMQKKTMGWEASTERLYPRDGVLKGEIH
                     QALKLKDGGHYLVEFKTIYMAKKPVQLPGYYYVDTKLDITSHNEDYTIVEQYERSEGRH
                     HLFLGHGTGSTGSGSSGTASSEDNNMAVIKEFMRFKVRMEGSMNGHEFEIEGEGEGRPY
                     EGTQTAKLKVTKGGPLPFAWDILSPQFMYGSKAYVKHPADIPDYKKLSFPEGFKWERVM
                     NFEDGGLVTVTQDSSLQDGTLIYKVKMRGTNFPPDGPVMQKKTMGWEASTERLYPRDGV
                     LKGEIHQALKLKDGGRYLVEFKTIYMAKKPVQLPGYYYVDTKLDITSHNEDYTIVEQYE
                     RSEGRHHLFLYGMDELY"
     CDS             2736..2759
                     /codon_start=1
                     /product="FLAG(R) epitope tag, followed by an enterokinase
                     cleavage site"
                     /label=FLAG
                     /translation="DYKDDDDK"
     CDS             4563..4883
                     /codon_start=1
                     /product="human FK506-binding protein FKBP12"
                     /label=FKBP
                     /translation="GVQVETISPGDGRTFPKRGQTCVVHYTGMLEDGKKFDSSRDRNKP
                     FKFMLGKQEVIRGWEEGVAQMSVGQRAKLTISPDYAYGATGHPGIIPPHATLVFDVELL
                     KLE"
     polyA_signal    5003..5136
                     /label=SV40 poly(A) signal
                     /note="SV40 polyadenylation signal"
     primer_bind     5093..5112
                     /label=EBV-rev
                     /note="SV40 polyA terminator, reverse primer"
     primer_bind     complement(5168..5184)
                     /label=M13 rev
                     /note="common sequencing primer, one of multiple similar
                     variants"
     primer_bind     complement(5168..5184)
                     /label=M13 Reverse
                     /note="In lacZ gene. Also called M13-rev"
     primer_bind     complement(5181..5203)
                     /label=M13/pUC Reverse
                     /note="In lacZ gene"
     protein_bind    5192..5208
                     /label=lac operator
                     /bound_moiety="lac repressor encoded by lacI"
                     /note="The lac repressor binds to the lac operator to
                     inhibit transcription in E. coli. This inhibition can be
                     relieved by adding lactose or
                     isopropyl-beta-D-thiogalactopyranoside (IPTG)."
     promoter        complement(5216..5246)
                     /label=lac promoter
                     /note="promoter for the E. coli lac operon"
     protein_bind    5261..5282
                     /label=CAP binding site
                     /bound_moiety="E. coli catabolite activator protein"
                     /note="CAP binding activates transcription in the presence
                     of cAMP."
     primer_bind     complement(5399..5416)
                     /label=L4440
                     /note="L4440 vector, forward primer"
     rep_origin      complement(5570..6158)
                     /direction=LEFT
                     /label=ori
                     /note="high-copy-number ColE1/pMB1/pBR322/pUC origin of
                     replication"
     primer_bind     complement(5650..5669)
                     /label=pBR322ori-F
                     /note="pBR322 origin, forward primer"
     CDS             complement(6329..7189)
                     /codon_start=1
                     /gene="bla"
                     /product="beta-lactamase"
                     /label=AmpR
                     /note="confers resistance to ampicillin, carbenicillin, and
                     related antibiotics"
                     /translation="MSIQHFRVALIPFFAAFCLPVFAHPETLVKVKDAEDQLGARVGYI
                     ELDLNSGKILESFRPEERFPMMSTFKVLLCGAVLSRIDAGQEQLGRRIHYSQNDLVEYS
                     PVTEKHLTDGMTVRELCSAAITMSDNTAANLLLTTIGGPKELTAFLHNMGDHVTRLDRW
                     EPELNEAIPNDERDTTMPVAMATTLRKLLTGELLTLASRQQLIDWMEADKVAGPLLRSA
                     LPAGWFIADKSGAGERGSRGIIAALGPDGKPSRIVVIYTTGSQATMDERNRQIAEIGAS
                     LIKHW"
     primer_bind     6952..6971
                     /label=Amp-R
                     /note="Ampicillin resistance gene, reverse primer"
     promoter        complement(7190..7294)
                     /gene="bla"
                     /label=AmpR promoter
     primer_bind     7362..7380
                     /label=pBRforEco
                     /note="pBR322 vectors, upsteam of EcoRI site, forward
                     primer"
     primer_bind     complement(7418..7440)
                     /label=pGEX 3'
                     /note="pGEX vectors, reverse primer"
     primer_bind     7540..7559
                     /label=pRS-marker
                     /note="pRS vectors, use to sequence yeast selectable
                     marker"
     primer_bind     7753..7775
                     /label=M13/pUC Forward
                     /note="In lacZ gene"
     primer_bind     7767..7784
                     /label=M13 Forward
                     /note="In lacZ gene. Also called M13-F20 or M13 (-21)
                     Forward"
     primer_bind     7768..7784
                     /label=M13 fwd
                     /note="common sequencing primer, one of multiple similar
                     variants"
ORIGIN
        1 tcgaggtgag ccccacgttc tgcttcactc tccccatctc ccccccctcc ccacccccaa
       61 ttttgtattt atttattttt taattatttt gtgcagcgat gggggcgggg gggggggggg
      121 cgcgcgccag gcggggcggg gcggggcgag gggcggggcg gggcgaggcg gagaggtgcg
      181 gcggcagcca atcagagcgg cgcgctccga aagtttcctt ttatggcgag gcggcggcgg
      241 cggcggccct ataaaaagcg aagcgcgcgg cgggcgggag tcgctgcgtt gccttcgccc
      301 cgtgccccgc tccgcgccgc ctcgcgccgc ccgccccggc tctgactgac cgcgttactc
      361 ccacaggtga gcgggcggga cggcccttct cctccgggct gtaattagcg cttggtttaa
      421 tgacggctcg tttcttttct gtggctgcgt gaaagcctta aagggctccg ggagggccct
      481 ttgtgcgggg gggagcggct cggggggtgc gtgcgtgtgt gtgtgcgtgg ggagcgccgc
      541 gtgcggcccg cgctgcccgg cggctgtgag cgctgcgggc gcggcgcggg gctttgtgcg
      601 ctccgcgtgt gcgcgagggg agcgcggccg ggggcggtgc cccgcggtgc gggggggctg
      661 cgaggggaac aaaggctgcg tgcggggtgt gtgcgtgggg gggtgagcag ggggtgtggg
      721 cgcggcggtc gggctgtaac ccccccctgc acccccctcc ccgagttgct gagcacggcc
      781 cggcttcggg tgcggggctc cgtgcggggc gtggcgcggg gctcgccgtg ccgggcgggg
      841 ggtggcggca ggtgggggtg ccgggcgggg cggggccgcc tcgggccggg gagggctcgg
      901 gggaggggcg cggcggcccc ggagcgccgg cggctgtcga ggcgcggcga gccgcagcca
      961 ttgcctttta tggtaatcgt gcgagagggc gcagggactt cctttgtccc aaatctggcg
     1021 gagccgaaat ctgggaggcg ccgccgcacc ccctctagcg ggcgcgggcg aagcggtgcg
     1081 gcgccggcag gaaggaaatg ggcggggagg gccttcgtgc gtcgccgcgc cgccgtcccc
     1141 ttctccatct ccagcctcgg ggctgccgca gggggacggc tgccttcggg ggggacgggg
     1201 cagggcgggg ttcggcttct ggcgtgtgac cggcggggtt tatatcttcc cttctctgtt
     1261 cctccgcagc ccccaagctt ggcgcgccta ggcctaccat ggtgagcaag ggcgaggagg
     1321 tcatcaaaga gttcatgcgc ttcaaggtgc gcatggaggg ctccatgaac ggccacgagt
     1381 tcgagatcga gggcgagggc gagggccgcc cctacgaggg cacccagacc gccaagctga
     1441 aggtgaccaa gggcggcccc ctgcccttcg cctgggacat cctgtccccc cagttcatgt
     1501 acggctccaa ggcgtacgtg aagcaccccg ccgacatccc cgattacaag aagctgtcct
     1561 tccccgaggg cttcaagtgg gagcgcgtga tgaacttcga ggacggcggt ctggtgaccg
     1621 tgacccagga ctcctccctg caggacggca cgctgatcta caaggtgaag atgcgcggca
     1681 ccaacttccc ccccgacggc cccgtaatgc agaagaagac catgggctgg gaggcctcca
     1741 ccgagcgcct gtacccccgc gacggcgtgc tgaagggcga gatccaccag gccctgaagc
     1801 tgaaggacgg cggccactac ctggtggagt tcaagaccat ctacatggcc aagaagcccg
     1861 tgcaactgcc cggctactac tacgtggaca ccaagctgga catcacctcc cacaacgagg
     1921 actacaccat cgtggaacag tacgagcgct ccgagggccg ccaccacctg ttcctggggc
     1981 atggcaccgg cagcaccggc agcggcagct ccggcaccgc ctcctccgag gacaacaaca
     2041 tggccgtcat caaagagttc atgcgcttca aggtgcgcat ggagggctcc atgaacggcc
     2101 acgagttcga gatcgagggc gagggcgagg gccgccccta cgagggcacc cagaccgcca
     2161 agctgaaggt gaccaagggc ggccccctgc ccttcgcctg ggacatcctg tccccccagt
     2221 tcatgtacgg ctccaaggcg tacgtgaagc accccgccga catccccgat tacaagaagc
     2281 tgtccttccc cgagggcttc aagtgggagc gcgtgatgaa cttcgaggac ggcggtctgg
     2341 tgaccgtgac ccaggactcc tccctgcagg acggcacgct gatctacaag gtgaagatgc
     2401 gcggcaccaa cttccccccc gacggccccg taatgcagaa gaagaccatg ggctgggagg
     2461 cctccaccga gcgcctgtac ccccgcgacg gcgtgctgaa gggcgagatc caccaggccc
     2521 tgaagctgaa ggacggcggc cgctacctgg tggagttcaa gaccatctac atggccaaga
     2581 agcccgtgca actgcccggc tactactacg tggacaccaa gctggacatc acctcccaca
     2641 acgaggacta caccatcgtg gaacagtacg agcgctccga gggccgccac cacctgttcc
     2701 tgtacggcat ggacgagctg tacatggata tcatggatta caaggatgac gatgacaaat
     2761 ctcattccgc gccgtcggag gaggaggagt atgcgcgtct ggtgatggag gcgcagccgg
     2821 agtggctgcg cgccgaggtg aagcggctgt cccacgagct ggccgagacc acgcgtgaga
     2881 agatccaggc ggccgagtat ggactggcgg tgctggagga gaagcaccag ctcaagctgc
     2941 agttcgagga gctcgaggtg gactatgagg ccatccgcag cgagatggag cagctcaaag
     3001 aggcatttgg ccaggcacat acaaaccaca agaaggtggc tgctgatggt gagagccggg
     3061 aggagagcct gatccaggag tcggcctcca aggagcagta ctacgtgcgg aaggtgctgg
     3121 agctgcagac agagctgaaa cagctgcgca acgtcctcac caacacccag tctgagaatg
     3181 agcgcctcac gtctgtggcc caggagctaa aagagatcaa ccagaatgtg gagatccagc
     3241 gtggtcgcct gcgggatgac atcaaggagt acaagttccg ggaggcccgt ctacttcagg
     3301 actactcaga gctggaggag gagaacatca gcctgcagaa acaagtgtct gtgctcaggc
     3361 agaaccaggt ggagtttgag ggcctcaagc atgaaatcaa gcgcctggag gaggagacag
     3421 agtacctcaa cagccagcta gaggatgcca tccggcttaa ggagatctct gaacggcagt
     3481 tggaggaggc gctggagaca ctgaagacag agcgggagca gaagaacaac ctgcgcaagg
     3541 agttgtcgca ctacatgagc atcaacgatt ccttctatac cagccacctg caggtctcct
     3601 tagatggcct caagttcagt gatgatactg tcaccgcaga gcccaacaat gacgccgaag
     3661 ccctggtcaa tggctttgag cacagtggct tggtcaaatc atccttggac aacaagacat
     3721 ccacacccag gaaggatggc ctagctccac cctcccccag cctcgtctct gacctgctca
     3781 gtgagctcca catatctgag atccagaagc tgaaacagca gctggtgcag atggagcggg
     3841 agaaggtggg cctgctggca acactgcagg acacacagaa gcagctggag caggctcggg
     3901 gaaccctctc tgagcagcat gagaaggtga atcgtctcac agagaacctt agtgccctcc
     3961 ggcgcctgca ggctggcaag gagcgacaga cctcgttgga taatgagaag gaccgtgaca
     4021 gccacgaaga cggtgactac tatgaggtgg acatcaatgg gcctgagatc ctggcctgca
     4081 agtaccacgt ggctgtggct gaggctggcg agctccggga gcagctcaag gcgttgcgca
     4141 gcacacacga agctcgcgaa gcccagcacg cagaagaaaa gggccggtat gaggctgagg
     4201 gccaggcact cactgagaag atctctctgc tggagaaggc tagccaccag gaccgagagc
     4261 tgctggccca tctggaaaag gagctgaaga aggtgagcga tgtggctggt gagacccagg
     4321 gcagcctgaa tgtggctcag gatgagctgg tgaccttcag cgaggagctg gccaacctct
     4381 accaccatgt gtgcatgtgc aacaacgaga cgcccaaccg tgtcatgctc gactattatc
     4441 gtgagggcca gggcaaggct ggccgcacca gcccagaggg ccgcgggcgc cggtcacctg
     4501 tcctcttgcc caaggggctg ttggccacag aggtgggccg agcagatcgg accgtctcta
     4561 gaggagtgca ggtggaaacc atctccccag gagacgggcg caccttcccc aagcgcggcc
     4621 agacctgcgt ggtgcactac accgggatgc ttgaagatgg aaagaaattt gattcctccc
     4681 gggacagaaa caagcccttt aagtttatgc taggcaagca ggaggtgatc cgaggctggg
     4741 aagaaggggt tgcccagatg agtgtgggtc agagagccaa actgactata tctccagatt
     4801 atgcctatgg tgccactggg cacccaggca tcatcccacc acatgccact ctcgtcttcg
     4861 atgtggagct tctaaaactg gaaactagtt attgaggatc ataatcagcc atatcacatc
     4921 tgtagaggtt ttacttgctt taaaaaacct cccacacctc cccctgaacc tgaaacataa
     4981 aatgaatgca attgttgttg ttaacttgtt tattgcagct tataatggtt acaaataaag
     5041 caatagcatc acaaattcac aaataaagca tttttttcac tgcattctag ttgtggtttg
     5101 tccaaactca tcaatgtatc ttatcatgtc tggatccccg ggtaccgagc tcgaattcgt
     5161 aatcatggtc atagctgttt cctgtgtgaa attgttatcc gctcacaatt ccacacaaca
     5221 tacgagccgg aagcataaag tgtaaagcct ggggtgccta atgagtgagc taactcacat
     5281 taattgcgtt gcgctcactg cccgctttcc agtcgggaaa cctgtcgtgc cagctgcatt
     5341 aatgaatcgg ccaacgcgcg gggagaggcg gtttgcgtat tgggcgctct tccgcttcct
     5401 cgctcactga ctcgctgcgc tcggtcgttc ggctgcggcg agcggtatca gctcactcaa
     5461 aggcggtaat acggttatcc acagaatcag gggataacgc aggaaagaac atgtgagcaa
     5521 aaggccagca aaaggccagg aaccgtaaaa aggccgcgtt gctggcgttt ttccataggc
     5581 tccgcccccc tgacgagcat cacaaaaatc gacgctcaag tcagaggtgg cgaaacccga
     5641 caggactata aagataccag gcgtttcccc ctggaagctc cctcgtgcgc tctcctgttc
     5701 cgaccctgcc gcttaccgga tacctgtccg cctttctccc ttcgggaagc gtggcgcttt
     5761 ctcatagctc acgctgtagg tatctcagtt cggtgtaggt cgttcgctcc aagctgggct
     5821 gtgtgcacga accccccgtt cagcccgacc gctgcgcctt atccggtaac tatcgtcttg
     5881 agtccaaccc ggtaagacac gacttatcgc cactggcagc agccactggt aacaggatta
     5941 gcagagcgag gtatgtaggc ggtgctacag agttcttgaa gtggtggcct aactacggct
     6001 acactagaag gacagtattt ggtatctgcg ctctgctgaa gccagttacc ttcggaaaaa
     6061 gagttggtag ctcttgatcc ggcaaacaaa ccaccgctgg tagcggtggt ttttttgttt
     6121 gcaagcagca gattacgcgc agaaaaaaag gatctcaaga agatcctttg atcttttcta
     6181 cggggtctga cgctcagtgg aacgaaaact cacgttaagg gattttggtc atgagattat
     6241 caaaaaggat cttcacctag atccttttaa attaaaaatg aagttttaaa tcaatctaaa
     6301 gtatatatga gtaaacttgg tctgacagtt accaatgctt aatcagtgag gcacctatct
     6361 cagcgatctg tctatttcgt tcatccatag ttgcctgact ccccgtcgtg tagataacta
     6421 cgatacggga gggcttacca tctggcccca gtgctgcaat gataccgcga gacccacgct
     6481 caccggctcc agatttatca gcaataaacc agccagccgg aagggccgag cgcagaagtg
     6541 gtcctgcaac tttatccgcc tccatccagt ctattaattg ttgccgggaa gctagagtaa
     6601 gtagttcgcc agttaatagt ttgcgcaacg ttgttgccat tgctacaggc atcgtggtgt
     6661 cacgctcgtc gtttggtatg gcttcattca gctccggttc ccaacgatca aggcgagtta
     6721 catgatcccc catgttgtgc aaaaaagcgg ttagctcctt cggtcctccg atcgttgtca
     6781 gaagtaagtt ggccgcagtg ttatcactca tggttatggc agcactgcat aattctctta
     6841 ctgtcatgcc atccgtaaga tgcttttctg tgactggtga gtactcaacc aagtcattct
     6901 gagaatagtg tatgcggcga ccgagttgct cttgcccggc gtcaatacgg gataataccg
     6961 cgccacatag cagaacttta aaagtgctca tcattggaaa acgttcttcg gggcgaaaac
     7021 tctcaaggat cttaccgctg ttgagatcca gttcgatgta acccactcgt gcacccaact
     7081 gatcttcagc atcttttact ttcaccagcg tttctgggtg agcaaaaaca ggaaggcaaa
     7141 atgccgcaaa aaagggaata agggcgacac ggaaatgttg aatactcata ctcttccttt
     7201 ttcaatatta ttgaagcatt tatcagggtt attgtctcat gagcggatac atatttgaat
     7261 gtatttagaa aaataaacaa ataggggttc cgcgcacatt tccccgaaaa gtgccacctg
     7321 acgtctaaga aaccattatt atcatgacat taacctataa aaataggcgt atcacgaggc
     7381 cctttcgtct cgcgcgtttc ggtgatgacg gtgaaaacct ctgacacatg cagctcccgg
     7441 agacggtcac agcttgtctg taagcggatg ccgggagcag acaagcccgt cagggcgcgt
     7501 cagcgggtgt tggcgggtgt cggggttggc ttaactatgc ggcatcagag cagattgtac
     7561 tgagagtgca ccatatgcgg tgtgaaatac cgcacagatg cgtaaggaga aaataccgca
     7621 tcaggcgcca ttcgccattc aggctgcgca actgttggga agggcgatcg gtgcgggcct
     7681 cttcgctatt acgccagctg gcgaaagggg gatgtgctgc aaggcgatta agttgggtaa
     7741 cgccagggtt ttcccagtca cgacgttgta aaacgacggc cagtgccaag ttgggatctt
     7801 tgcattggcc cacggctctc aggatgggga tgctcccctt cagcacccgg ttccccttgg
     7861 aaactgatgg tcctggctct gtggcatggc agtggcactg tgaggagccc ctaccagcag
     7921 cacacagtgg gtttggcact gccacgctcc ggatgccgcg ctctgatcca accccataat
     7981 caagggaacc cgaattgccc catcattgcc cccaccaccc ccatcctgcc gggccctcac
     8041 accccacgct gccttgtggt gacattcccc agcccaaacc cacggcttca tggctaccgc
     8101 ggggcatttc ccattgccgc cccattatca gctctgcaca cctcccgctg tacccatgcc
     8161 tcgtggctgc ccttctttga cgtataatct tctaattaat acccggcctt gtcaaagtgg
     8221 agcacaaacg ttaattaatt ccccagcagg caggtaatta acagtgtgac tccctttttg
     8281 ctgcgagtgg ggctgataca gagagatgtg gcactatgga gcccacgggg tcctggcact
     8341 gggtgcccac ggaggtcccc atgtgctgca gtgtcaccgc ctccgaggtg acagtattgt
     8401 ccctgcggtg tccctgcagc tcagctctgt ccacagggcc acctccagtt tggaggggac
     8461 acaatgcagc cccgatgcaa cccatcctcg cagcatccca gggacaaaga ccccactgca
     8521 agaccgcaca cagggctggg tcccgctccc ctaatatcta cagtgctttt gcatggcccc
     8581 ttaatcaatg cagttaatca gcatgcgctc atgcaccgct ctggagctgc aaagcccctc
     8641 gcagcgctgc tcaccaacac cgcgcaccgc cccggcccag cctgcagcac gcgctgcaaa
     8701 caggaaagaa acaaaatatt gcccaaatgt aggcaaaggc attcggctgc cttgacctcc
     8761 gccgggccgg gccctgcctg actcagctcc ttactcagcg ctcgcttcct ccctccggct
     8821 gccaccgccg cagcgcacac cctgacaaag agtggccctt aacgggctct gaggtgcacc
     8881 cagcagtgca ctcagcagtc caagggccgg cctggaggtt tgcaccgcta cgtgctgaca
     8941 ttagcattga acttggccct gggtagtgct gcaggccggg cggggtgggt gtagagagtg
     9001 cagcgcgcgt tgcacccggt gccccttccc ctcccttgca tcccagcagg ctgcacccca
     9061 gcaccaggcc cgtgcatgca tgctcctggt gttattgcag cctggtgcat gcatgcgtct
     9121 tagtggtgca gcgctgtgca tgcatcctcc ttggtgtgta gcagcttagt gcatgcatac
     9181 ccctcggtgt tattgctgct ctgtgcacgc acgctcattg tatcacttca tcccagtgca
     9241 tgcactcaca ctggagcgat tgctgctcgg tgcacgcaca ctcattgtat cacgtcagct
     9301 cagtggctgc acgcacaccg gtgttattgc tgctcggtgc gtgcatgcac atcagtgtcg
     9361 ctgcagctca gtgcatgcac gctcattgcc catcgctatc cctgcctctc ctgctggcgc
     9421 tccccgggag gtgacttcaa ggggaccgca ggaccacctc gggggtgggg ggagggctgc
     9481 acacgcggac cccgctcccc ctccccaaca aagcactgtg gaatcaaaaa ggggggaggg
     9541 gggatggagg ggcgcgtcac acccccgccc cacaccctca cc
//
